>Addgene plasmid #100738 | CD8-mCherry-FRB | depositor full sequence | sequence record 189380 | CD8-mCherry-FRB sequence 5757 bps
TAGTTATTAATAGTAATCAATTACGGGGTCATTAGTTCATAGCCCATATATGGAGTTCCGCGTTACATAA
CTTACGGTAAATGGCCCGCCTGGCTGACCGCCCAACGACCCCCGCCCATTGACGTCAATAATGACGTATG
TTCCCATAGTAACGCCAATAGGGACTTTCCATTGACGTCAATGGGTGGAGTATTTACGGTAAACTGCCCA
CTTGGCAGTACATCAAGTGTATCATATGCCAAGTACGCCCCCTATTGACGTCAATGACGGTAAATGGCCC
GCCTGGCATTATGCCCAGTACATGACCTTATGGGACTTTCCTACTTGGCAGTACATCTACGTATTAGTCA
TCGCTATTACCATGGTGATGCGGTTTTGGCAGTACATCAATGGGCGTGGATAGCGGTTTGACTCACGGGG
ATTTCCAAGTCTCCACCCCATTGACGTCAATGGGAGTTTGTTTTGGCACCAAAATCAACGGGACTTTCCA
AAATGTCGTAACAACTCCGCCCCATTGACGCAAATGGGCGGTAGGCGTGTACGGTGGGAGGTCTATATAA
GCAGAGCTGGTTTAGTGAACCGTCAGATCCGCTAGCGCTACCGGACTCAGATCTCGAGCTCAAGCTTCGA
ATTCGGCGGCTCCCGCGCGCCTCCCCTCGCGCCCGAGCTTCGAGCCAAGCAGCGTCCTGGGGAGCGCGTC
ATGGCCTTACCAGTGACCGCCTTGCTCCTGCCGCTGGCCTTGCTGCTCCACGCCGCCAGGCCG
[360 nt withheld, positions 764-1123]
GCGCCGCGACCACCAACACCGGCGCCCACCATCGCGTCGCAGCCCCTGTCCCTGCGCCCAGAGGCGTGCC
GGCCAGCGGCGGGGGGCGCAGTGCACACGAGGGGGCTGGACTTCGCCTGTGATATCTACATCTGGGCGCC
CTTGGCCGGGACTTGTGGAGTCCTTCTCCTGTCACTGGTTATCACCCTTTACTGCAAGCGGCTTAAGCGA
AGAAGGATCCCCGCCGCCGCCGCCGCCGCCGCCGCCGTCAGACCGGTCGCCACCATGGTGAGCAAGGGCG
AGGAGGATAACATGGCCATCATCAAGGAGTTCATGCGCTTCAAGGTGCACATGGAGGGCTCCGTGAACGG
CCACGAGTTCGAGATCGAGGGCGAGGGCGAGGGCCGCCCCTACGAGGGCACCCAGACCGCCAAGCTGAAG
GTGACCAAGGGTGGCCCCCTGCCCTTCGCCTGGGACATCCTGTCCCCTCAGTTCATGTACGGCTCCAAGG
CCTACGTGAAGCACCCCGCCGACATCCCCGACTACTTGAAGCTGTCCTTCCCCGAGGGCTTCAAGTGGGA
GCGCGTGATGAACTTCGAGGACGGCGGCGTGGTGACCGTGACCCAGGACTCCTCCCTGCAGGACGGCGAG
TTCATCTACAAGGTGAAGCTGCGCGGCACCAACTTCCCCTCCGACGGCCCCGTAATGCAGAAGAAGACCA
TGGGCTGGGAGGCCTCCTCCGAGCGGATGTACCCCGAGGACGGCGCCCTGAAGGGCGAGATCAAGCAGAG
GCTGAAGCTGAAGGACGGCGGCCACTACGACGCTGAGGTCAAGACCACCTACAAGGCCAAGAAGCCCGTG
CAGCTGCCCGGCGCCTACAACGTCAACATCAAGTTGGACATCACCTCCCACAACGAGGACTACACCATCG
TGGAACAGTACGAACGCGCCGAGGGCCGCCACTCCACCGGCGGCATGGACGAGCTGTACACTTACCCCTA
CGACGTGCCCGACTACGCAGGCTCCGCACGAGTGGCCATCCTCTGGCAT
[270 nt withheld, positions 2153-2422]
GCCGGCTGATAATCTAGATCATAATCAGCCATACCACATTTGTAGAGGTTTTACTTGCTTTAAAAAACCT
CCCACACCTCCCCCTGAACCTGAAACATAAAATGAATGCAATTGTTGTTGTTAACTTGTTTATTGCAGCT
TATAATGGTTACAAATAAAGCAATAGCATCACAAATTTCACAAATAAAGCATTTTTTTCACTGCATTCTA
GTTGTGGTTTGTCCAAACTCATCAATGTATCTTAAGGCGTAAATTGTAAGCGTTAATATTTTGTTAAAAT
TCGCGTTAAATTTTTGTTAAATCAGCTCATTTTTTAACCAATAGGCCGAAATCGGCAAAATCCCTTATAA
ATCAAAAGAATAGACCGAGATAGGGT
[37 nt withheld, positions 2799-2835]
AAAGAACGTGGACTCCAACGTCAAAGG
[49 nt withheld, positions 2863-2911]
T
[91 nt withheld, positions 2913-3003]
G
[124 nt withheld, positions 3005-3128]
CAGGTGGCACTTTTCGGGGAAATGTGCGCGGAACCCCTATTTGTTTATTTTTCTAAATACATTCAAATAT
GTATCCGCTCATGAGACAATAACCCTGATAAATGCTTCAATAATATTGAAAAAGGAAGAGTCCTGAGGCG
GAAAGAACCAGCTGTGGAATGTGTGTCAGTTAGGGTGTGGAAAGTCCCCAGGCTCCCCAGCAGGCAGAAG
TATGCAAAGCATGCATCTCAATTAGTCAGCAACCAGGTGTGGAAAGTCCCCAGGCTCCCCAGCAGGCAGA
AGTATGCAAAGCATGCATCTCAATTAGTCAGCAACCATAGTCCCGCCCCTAACTCCGCCCATCCCGCCCC
TAACTCCGCCCAGTTCCGCCCATTCTCCGCCCCATGGCTGACTAATTTTTTTTATTTATGCAGAGGCCGA
GGCCGCCTCGGCCTCTGAGCTATTCCAGAAGTAGTGAGGAGGCTTTTTTGGAGGCCTAGGCTTTTGCAAA
GATCGATCAAGAGACAGGATGAGGATCGTTTCGCATGATTGAACAAGATGGATTGCACGCAGGTTCTCCG
GCCGCTTGGGTGGAGAGGCTATTCGGCTATGACTGGGCACAACAGACAATCGGCTGCTCTGATGCCGCCG
TGTTCCGGCTGTCAGCGCAGGGGCGCCCGGTTCTTTTTGTCAAGACCGACCTGTCCGGTGCCCTGAATGA
ACTGCAAGACGAGGCAGCGCGGCTATCGTGGCTGGCCACGACGGGCGTTCCTTGCGCAGCTGTGCTCGAC
GTTGTCACTGAAGCGGGAAGGGACTGGCTGCTATTGGGCGAAGTGCCGGGGCAGGATCTCCTGTCATCTC
ACCTTGCTCCTGCCGAGAAAGTATCCATCATGGCTGATGCAATGCGGCGGCTGCATACGCTTGATCCGGC
TACCTGCCCATTCGACCACCAAGCGAAACATCGCATCGAGCGAGCACGTACTCGGATGGAAGCCGGTCTT
GTCGATCAGGATGATCTGGACGAAGAGCATCAGGGGCTCGCGCCAGCCGAACTGTTCGCCAGGCTCAAGG
CGAGCATGCCCGACGGCGAGGATCTCGTCGTGACCCATGGCGATGCCTGCTTGCCGAATATCATGGTGGA
AAATGGCCGCTTTTCTGGATTCATCGACTGTGGCCGGCTGGGTGTGGCGGACCGCTATCAGGACATAGCG
TTGGCTACCCGTGATATTGCTGAAGAGCTTGGCGGCGAATGGGCTGACCGCTTCCTCGTGCTTTACGGTA
TCGCCGCTCCCGATTCGCAGCGCATCGCCTTCTATCGCCTTCTTGACGAGTTCTTCTGAGCGGGACTCTG
GGGTTCGAAATGACCGACCAAGCGACGCCCAACCTGCCATCACGAGATTTCGATTCCACCGCCGCCTTCT
ATGAAAGGTTGGGCTTCGGAATCGTTTTCCGGGACGCCGGCTGGATGATCCTCCAGCGCGGGGATCTCAT
GCTGGAGTTCTTCGCCCACCCTAGGGGGAGGCTAACTGAAACACGGAAGGAGACAATACCGGAAGGAACC
CGCGCTATGACGGCAATAAAAAGACAGAATAAAACGCACGGTGTTGGGTCGTTTGTTCATAAACGCGGGG
TTCGGTCCCAGGGCTGGCACTCTGTCGATACCCCACCGAGACCCCATTGGGGCCAATACGCCCGCGTTTC
TTCCTTTTCCCCACCCCACCCCCCAAGTTCGGGTGAAGGCCCAGGGCTCGCAGCCAACGTCGGGGCGGCA
GGCCCTGCCATAGCCTCAGGTTACTCATATATACTTTAGATTGATTTAAAACTTCATTTTTAATTTAAAA
GGATCTAGGTGAAGATCCTTTTTGATAATCTCATGACCAAAATCCCTTAACGTGAGTTTTCGTTCCACTG
AGCGTCAGACCCCGTAGAAAAGATCAAAGGATCTTCTTGAGATCCTTTTTTTCTGCGCGTAATCTGCTGC
TTGCAAACAAAAAAACCACCGCTACCAGCGGTGGTTTGTTTGCCGGATCAAGAGCTACCAACTCTTTTTC
CGAAGGTAACTGGCTTCAGCAGAGCGCAGATACCAAATACTGTCCTTCTAGTGTAGCCGTAGTTAGGCCA
CCACTTCAAGAACTCTGTAGCACCGCCTACATACCTCGCTCTGCTAATCCTGTTACCAGTGGCTGCTGCC
AGTGGCGATAAGTCGTGTCTTACCGGGTTGGACTCAAGACGATAGTTACCGGATAAGGCGCAGCGGTCGG
GCTGAACGGGGGGTTCGTGCACACAGCCCAGCTTGGAGCGAACGACCTACACCGAACTGAGATACCTACA
GCGTGAGCTATGAGAAAGCGCCACGCTTCCCGAAGGGAGAAAGGCGGACAGGTATCCGGTAAGCGGCAGG
GTCGGAACAGGAGAGCGCACGAGGGAGCTTCCAGGGGGAAACGCCTGGTATCTTTATAGTCCTGTCGGGT
TTCGCCACCTCTGACTTGAGCGTCGATTTTTGTGATGCTCGTCAGGGGGGCGGAGCCTATGGAAAAACGC
CAGCAACGCGGCCTTTTTACGGTTCCTGGCCTTTTGCTGGCCTTTTGCTCACATGTTCTTTCCTGCGTTA
TCCCCTGATTCTGTGGATAACCGTATTACCGCCATGCAT
Features (pLannotate 1.2.2; 17 found; start..end, strand, type, name):
     61..364     +  enhancer       CMV enhancer: human cytomegalovirus immediate early enhancer
    365..568     +  promoter       CMV promoter: human cytomegalovirus (CMV) immediate early promoter
    591..634     +  misc_feature   MCS (fragment): multiple cloning site
    701..1342    +  CDS            CD8A (fragment) (sequence partly withheld): CD8A_HUMAN - Also known as MAL. Experimental evidence at protein level: Swiss-Prot protein existence level 1. Integral membrane glycoprotein that plays an essential role in the immune response and serves multiple functions in responses against both external and internal offenses. In T-cells, functions primarily as a coreceptor for MHC class I molecule:peptide complex. The antigens presented by class I peptides are derived from cytosolic proteins while class II derived from extracellular proteins. Interacts simultaneously with the T-cell receptor (TCR) and the MHC class I proteins presented by
   1352..1369    -  promoter       chicken β-actin promoter (fragment): contains a 21-bp deletion relative to the standard chicken β-actin promoter
   1388..2092    +  CDS            mCherry: mCherry is a basic (constitutively fluorescent) red fluorescent protein published in 2004, derived from Discosoma sp.. It is reported to be a very rapidly-maturing monomer with low acid sensitivity.
   2141..2419    +  CDS            FRB (sequence partly withheld): FKBP-rapamycin binding domain of human FRAP
   2439..2522    +  CDS            large T antigen (fragment): large T antigen from SV40 (simian virus 40)
   2545..2666    +  polyA_signal   SV40 poly(A) signal: SV40 polyadenylation signal
   2700..3128    -  rep_origin     f1 ori (sequence partly withheld): f1 bacteriophage origin of replication; arrow indicates direction of (+) strand synthesis
   3155..3259    +  promoter       AmpR promoter: bla
   3261..3618    +  promoter       SV40 promoter: SV40 enhancer and early promoter
   3653..4447    +  CDS            NeoR/KanR: aminoglycoside phosphotransferase from Tn5; aph(3')-II (or nptII); confers resistance to neomycin, kanamycin, and G418 (Geneticin®)
   4468..4620    +  CDS            ble (fragment): BLE_KLEPN - Experimental evidence at protein level: Swiss-Prot protein existence level 1. Binding protein with a strong affinity to the bleomycin family of antibiotics. Binds to CL990; an antimitotic-antibiotic compound. From Klebsiella pneumoniae.
   4679..4726    +  polyA_signal   HSV TK poly(A) signal: herpes simplex virus thymidine kinase polyadenylation signal (Cole and Stacy, 1985)
   4817..4833    -  polyA_signal   bGH poly(A) signal (fragment): bovine growth hormone polyadenylation signal
   5055..5643    +  rep_origin     ori: high-copy-number ColE1/pMB1/pBR322/pUC origin of replication
