[The description below was written by a language model from this plasmid's Addgene catalogue record and pLannotate feature annotations shown in this document.]
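Description:
CD8-mCherry-FRB is a mammalian expression plasmid of about 5.8 kb built on the pmCherry-N1 backbone. It is propagated in E. coli from a high-copy ColE1/pUC-type origin. A single NeoR/KanR (Tn5 aminoglycoside phosphotransferase) gene provides selection in both hosts. A bacterial bla-type promoter drives it to give kanamycin resistance in bacteria, and the SV40 enhancer/early promoter, paired with an HSV TK polyadenylation signal, drives it to give G418 resistance in transfected mammalian cells. An f1 origin is also present.

The payload is one fusion open reading frame transcribed from the human CMV immediate-early enhancer and promoter and terminated by the SV40 poly(A) signal. It begins with a truncated human CD8 alpha chain (CD8A), followed by the monomeric red fluorescent protein mCherry and then FRB, the FKBP–rapamycin binding domain of human FRAP (mTOR). The record does not say which part of CD8A was removed. With both tags C-terminal to CD8A, mCherry and FRB would be expected to lie on the cytoplasmic side of the membrane protein.

The stated purpose is to provide a plasma membrane "anchor" for hot-wiring clathrin-mediated endocytosis. In such chemically induced dimerisation systems, rapamycin bridges FRB to an FKBP-tagged partner supplied from a separate construct, recruiting that partner to the anchor on demand, while mCherry allows the anchor to be followed by fluorescence microscopy.

Several short annotations (fragments of chicken β-actin promoter, SV40 large T antigen, ble and bGH poly(A)) are probably linker or backbone remnants, or spurious automated matches, rather than functional elements.
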