Addgene plasmid #100738: CD8-mCherry-FRB
Purpose: To express a plasma membrane "anchor" in mammalian cells to hot-wire endocytosis
Depositing lab: Stephen Royle. Publication: New tools for "hot-wiring" clathrin-mediated endocytosis with temporal and spatial precision. Wood LA, Larocque G, Clarke NI, Sarkar S, Royle SJ. J Cell Biol. 2017 Sep 27. pii: jcb.201702188. doi: 10.1083/jcb.201702188. PubMed 28954824.
Backbone
  Vector backbone: pmCherry-N1
  Vector type: Mammalian Expression
  Selectable markers: Neomycin (select with G418)
Growth in bacteria
  Bacterial resistance: Kanamycin, 50 μg/mL
  Growth temperature: 37°C
  Growth strain: DH5alpha
  Copy number: High Copy
Gene/Insert
  Gene/Insert name: CD8A (alt name: CD8 alpha chain)
  Species: H. sapiens (human)
  Mutation: Truncated
  Entrez Gene: CD8A (a.k.a. CD8, CD8alpha, Leu2, p32)
  Promoter: CMV
  Tag / fusion protein: mCherry (C terminal on insert); FRB (C terminal on insert)
  Cloning method: Restriction Enzyme; 5′ cloning site AgeI (unknown if destroyed); 3′ cloning site EcoRI (unknown if destroyed)
  Sequencing primers: 5′ CMV Forward
Terms and licenses: Academic/Nonprofit Terms; Industry Terms: Not Available to Industry
How to cite: CD8-mCherry-FRB was a gift from Stephen Royle (Addgene plasmid # 100738 ; http://n2t.net/addgene:100738 ; RRID:Addgene_100738)
